>Addgene plasmid #47728 | Pf92-bio | depositor full sequence | sequence record 68461 | Pf92-bio sequence 8865 bps
AGATCTATACATTGAATCAATATTGGCAATTAGCCATATTAGTCATTGGTTATATAGCATAAATCAATAT
TGGCTATTGGCCATTGCATACGTTGTATCTATATCATAATATGTACATTTATATTGGCTCATGTCCAATA
TGACCGCCATGTTGACATTGATTATTGACTAGTTATTAATAGTAATCAATTACGGGGTCATTAGTTCATA
GCCCATATATGGAGTTCCGCGTTACATAACTTACGGTAAATGGCCCGCCTGGCTGACCGCCCAACGACCC
CCGCCCATTGACGTCAATAATGACGTATGTTCCCATAGTAACGCCAATAGGGACTTTCCATTGACGTCAA
TGGGTGGAGTATTTACGGTAAACTGCCCACTTGGCAGTACATCAAGTGTATCATATGCCAAGTCCGCCCC
CTATTGACGTCAATGACGGTAAATGGCCCGCCTGGCATTATGCCCAGTACATGACCTTACGGGACTTTCC
TACTTGGCAGTACATCTACGTATTAGTCATCGCTATTACCATGGTGATGCGGTTTTGGCAGTACACCAAT
GGGCGTGGATAGCGGTTTGACTCACGGGGATTTCCAAGTCTCCACCCCATTGACGTCAATGGGAGTTTGT
TTTGGCACCAAAATCAACGGGACTTTCCAAAATGTCGTAATAACCCCGCCCCGTTGACGCAAATGGGCGG
TAGGCGTGTACGGTGGGAGGTCTATATAAGCAGAGCTCGTTTAGTGAACCGTCAGATCCTCACTCTCTTC
CGCATCGCTGTCTGCGAGGGCCAGCTGTTGGGCTCGCGGTTGAGGACAAACTCTTCGCGGTCTTTCCAGT
ACTCTTGGATCGGAAACCCGTCGGCCTCCGAACGGTACTCCGCCACCGAGGGACCTGAGCGAGTCCGCAT
CGACCGGATCGGAAAACCTCTCGAGAAAGGCGTCTAACCAGTCACAGTCGCAAGGTAGGCTGAGCACCGT
GGCGGGCGGCAGCGGGTGGCGGTCGGGGTTGTTTCTGGCGGAGGTGCTGCTGATGATGTAATTAAAGTAG
GCGGTCTTGAGACGGCGGATGGTCGAGGTGAGGTGTGGCAGGCTTGAGATCCAGCTGTTGGGGTGAGTAC
TCCCTCTCAAAAGCGGGCATTACTTCTGCGCTAAGATTGTCAGTTTCCAAAAACGAGGAGGATTTGATAT
TCACCTGGCCCGATCTGGCCATACACTTGAGTGACAATGACATCCACTTTGCCTTTCTCTCCACAGGTGT
CCACTCCCAGGTCCAAGTTTGCCACCATGGAGTTTCAGACCCAGGTACTCATGTCCCTGCTGCTCTGCAT
GTCTGGTGCGGCCGCCAACGTGGCCTTCGAGCAGAAGGTGCAGACCAACCTGGCCCACGACAAGAACGGC
GACATCGTGTACGGCCACCGGGAGTTCAAGGGCGGCATCTACGCCTTTCTGGGCTACGACAACTGCGCCA
TCGAAGTGAACAAGGCCGTGAACGGCATCGACTGGAACGAGAAGAAAGACGTGAAGGTGTCCGGCAACAA
CAATATCGCCGTGGTGTACAGCATCTTCACCAGCGAGGAAAAGATGATCCTGATCTTCAAGTGCGACAAC
AAGTTCTACATCACCAAGTACGGCAAAGAATTCAAGTGGAGCGACCCCAAAGTGATCGACGTGTCCAACG
TGATCGGCACCAACACCGCCCCTGCTGTGTACAGCGGAAGCCTGCTGTCCATGAACAACGACTTCGAGAA
GTACATCCTCGTGTGCGAGAACCACGCCCAGAACTACATCAACGTGGTGGACCAAGAATACATGCGGGAG
ATCAGACTGCTGGGAAAGTGCATGCTGTCCTTCGACGAGGGCAACAACTGGAAGAACGAAGTGATGAACC
TGTACAGCGACGAGGGCTACACCAAGATCAACACCCTGCGGCTGTCCGACTACGGCGGCAAGATCCTGGT
CAAGGGCACCAACGCCCAGAATCTGAACCAGGCCATCCGGTCCATCATCCTGCTGTGCAGCAATCTGCAC
GACTGGAAGCTGTTCTGCGGCCTGCCCACCATCCGGTTCCGGAAGGACATCAGCGTGGAGAACCTGGCCT
ACCTGAACACCTACCACCTGGCCATCGTGAAGAACGAGGACAAGCTGCAGCTGGCCTTCACCTACGACCT
GTTCGAGACATTCGACCCCCAGTACCTGAATACCGAGTTCAACGGCGTGAGCCACTACTTCGTGCTGGCC
CCCGACGAGATGGTGTACCTGTTCTACCACGGCAATGAGAAGAAAAACTACGTGATCAAGATCAAGACCG
TGCCCCGGAAGATCGGCTGCGAGCTGAACACCAACGACGCCGTGAACAAGATCTACACCTACACATACAA
GTACATCTACAACAACAAGCTGTCCGCCAAGACATGCAAGGTGCCCAGCAGCCACCTGAAGTACAGCAGC
GACGGCCTGTACAAGCTGTTCGAAGTGCGGCTGCCCAAGGACATCAAAGTGACCGAGAACTGCTTCCGGT
ACAGCTTCCTGAGCGACCTGAACAACAAGTACCACACCACCATCATCAAGACCAGAGTGATCAATAAGCT
GGAAGATTACGTGGAGGTGCAGTTCCACTTCCCCATCTACTACACCAAGTTCCTCTACAACTACAAGAGC
ACCTACTGCGTGCTGTCCAACAACTACCGGATCGTGGTGGAGTTCGACTACATCCGGAACCACATCGACC
TGGACTTCCCTTTCGACACCGACACCGTGAAGCTGTACAGCAATGAGGCCGTGACCCACGCCTTCCGGAA
CAACGCCGAGAAAACCCACGTGCACAAGTTCCCCAAGGGCACCTACATGACCAGCTACTTCAGCTACGAG
AAAGAATACGTGATCTCCAACTACATCGAGGAACCCTTCAGCACCACCTTCACCATCCTGACCCAGACCC
AGATGAACGTGCACTTCATGGCTGGCGGCCAGAAGTACAAGTACGAGGGCATCGACCTGACCGACAGCAG
CCCCAACTACGAGCTGTCCCTGAACAGCCTGAGCGACAGCCAGAACGTGGACATCTTCGTGAGCAAGTTC
GACAATAACAAGGCCATCGGCTTCGTGTGCCCCGTGAAGTCCTCCTACGACGGCCTGAACTGCTTCGACA
ACGTGTACATCAAGAACAAGGCCCTGGTCAAGATCGAGTACCTGTTCGGCGAGAACGACATCTTTGTGGT
GCCTCAGCGGCGGATCTACAAGACCGAGGGCACCGCCATGGAATCCCTGCTGTATCTGAACAATAACAAC
GTGAAGAAGCTGATCGACGACAAGAGCATCATCCACTTCTACTGCGAGTGCAACGTGAACAACAACGTGA
TCAAAGTGAACTACTACATCAGCCCCTTCTACGACGAGAACAGCATCAAGCAGGAAATCAACAAGAAGGA
CCAAGAAATCACCATGATCAACAAAGCCATCCCCCAGGACGAGAAGGATATCCTGTTCAACAACGAGAAA
GTGGTGCCCCTGAGCAACGAGCCTCAGGAAATCATCCAGCCCCCCATCCAGGAAAAGCTGAATACCGCCG
ACCCCAGCGGCGCGCCGTCGACCTCCATCACGGCCTATAAGAGTGAGGGGGAGTCAGCGGAGTTCTCCTT
CCCACTCAACCTTGGAGAGGAAAGCCTGCAGGGAGAGTTGAGATGGAAGGCAGAGAAGGCTCCTTCTTCC
CAGTCCTGGATCACCTTCTCCCTAAAGAACCAAAAGGTGTCTGTGCAGAAGTCTACTAGCAACCCCAAGT
TCCAGCTGTCCGAAACGCTCCCACTCACCCTTCAGATACCCCAGGTCTCCCTTCAGTTTGCTGGTTCTGG
CAACCTGACCCTGACTCTGGACAGAGGGATACTGTATCAGGAAGTGAACCTGGTGGTGATGAAAGTGACT
CAGCCCGACAGCAACACTTTGACCTGTGAGGTGATGGGACCCACCTCACCCAAGATGAGACTGATCTTGA
AGCAGGAGAATCAGGAGGCCAGGGTCTCCAGGCAGGAGAAAGTGATTCAAGTGCAGGCCCCTGAAGCAGG
GGTGTGGCAATGTCTACTGAGTGAAGGTGAAGAGGTCAAGATGGACTCCAAGATCCAGGTTTTATCCAAA
GGGTTGAATTCCGGATCACTGCATCATATTCTGGATGCACAGAAAATGGTGTGGAATCATCGTTAAGTCT
AGACACGTGATTAATTAAGGATCCCCCGACCTCGACCTCTGGCTAATAAAGGAAATTTATTTTCATTGCA
ATAGTGTGTTGGAATTTTTTGTGTCTCTCACTCGGAAGGACATATGGGAGGGCAAATCATTTGGTCGAGA
TCCCTCGGAGATCTCTAGCTAGAGGATCGATCCCCGCCCCGGACGAACTAAACCTGACTACGACATCTCT
GCCCCTTCTTCGCGGGGCAGTGCATGTAATCCCTTCAGTTGGTTGGTACAACTTGCCAACTGGGCCCTGT
TCCACATGTGACACGGGGGGGGACCAAACACAAAGGGGTTCTCTGACTGTAGTTGACATCCTTATAAATG
GATGTGCACATTTGCCAACACTGAGTGGCTTTCATCCTGGAGCAGACTTTGCAGTCTGTGGACTGCAACA
CAACATTGCCTTTATGTGTAACTCTTGGCTGAAGCTCTTACACCAATGCTGGGGGACATGTACCTCCCAG
GGGCCCAGGAAGACTACGGGAGGCTACACCAACGTCAATCAGAGGGGCCTGTGTAGCTACCGATAAGCGG
ACCCTCAAGAGGGCATTAGCAATAGTGTTTATAAGGCCCCCTTGTTAACCCTAAACGGGTAGCATATGCT
TCCCGGGTAGTAGTATATACTATCCAGACTAACCCTAATTCAATAGCATATGTTACCCAACGGGAAGCAT
ATGCTATCGAATTAGGGTTAGTAAAAGGGTCCTAAGGAACAGCGATATCTCCCACCCCATGAGCTGTCAC
GGTTTTATTTACATGGGGTCAGGATTCCACGAGGGTAGTGAACCATTTTAGTCACAAGGGCAGTGGCTGA
AGATCAAGGAGCGGGCAGTGAACTCTCCTGAATCTTCGCCTGCTTCTTCATTCTCCTTCGTTTAGCTAAT
AGAATAACTGCTGAGTTGTGAACAGTAAGGTGTATGTGAGGTGCTCGAAAACAAGGTTTCAGGTGACGCC
CCCAGAATAAAATTTGGACGGGGGGTTCAGTGGTGGCATTGTGCTATGACACCAATATAACCCTCACAAA
CCCCTTGGGCAATAAATACTAGTGTAGGAATGAAACATTCTGAATATCTTTAACAATAGAAATCCATGGG
GTGGGGACAAGCCGTAAAGACTGGATGTCCATCTCACACGAATTTATGGCTATGGGCAACACATAATCCT
AGTGCAATATGATACTGGGGTTATTAAGATGTGTCCCAGGCAGGGACCAAGACAGGTGAACCATGTTGTT
ACACTCTATTTGTAACAAGGGGAAAGAGAGTGGACGCCGACAGCAGCGGACTCCACTGGTTGTCTCTAAC
ACCCCCGAAAATTAAACGGGGCTCCACGCCAATGGGGCCCATAAACAAAGACAAGTGGCCACTCTTTTTT
TTGAAATTGTGGAGTGGGGGCACGCGTCAGCCCCCACACGCCGCCCTGCGGTTTTGGACTGTAAAATAAG
GGTGTAATAACTTGGCTGATTGTAACCCCGCTAACCACTGCGGTCAAACCACTTGCCCACAAAACCACTA
ATGGCACCCCGGGGAATACCTGCATAAGTAGGTGGGCGGGCCAAGATAGGGGCGCGATTGCTGCGATCTG
GAGGACAAATTACACACACTTGCGCCTGAGCGCCAAGCACAGGGTTGTTGGTCCTCATATTCACGAGGTC
GCTGAGAGCACGGTGGGCTAATGTTGCCATGGGTAGCATATACTACCCAAATATCTGGATAGCATATGCT
ATCCTAATCTATATCTGGGTAGCATAGGCTATCCTAATCTATATCTGGGTAGCATATGCTATCCTAATCT
ATATCTGGGTAGTATATGCTATCCTAATTTATATCTGGGTAGCATAGGCTATCCTAATCTATATCTGGGT
AGCATATGCTATCCTAATCTATATCTGGGTAGTATATGCTATCCTAATCTGTATCCGGGTAGCATATGCT
ATCCTAATAGAGATTAGGGTAGTATATGCTATCCTAATTTATATCTGGGTAGCATATACTACCCAAATAT
CTGGATAGCATATGCTATCCTAATCTATATCTGGGTAGCATATGCTATCCTAATCTATATCTGGGTAGCA
TAGGCTATCCTAATCTATATCTGGGTAGCATATGCTATCCTAATCTATATCTGGGTAGTATATGCTATCC
TAATTTATATCTGGGTAGCATAGGCTATCCTAATCTATATCTGGGTAGCATATGCTATCCTAATCTATAT
CTGGGTAGTATATGCTATCCTAATCTGTATCCGGGTAGCATATGCTATCCTCATGATAAGCTGTCAAACA
TGAGAATTTTCTTGAAGACGAAAGGGCCTCGTGATACGCCTATTTTTATAGGTTAATGTCATGATAATAA
TGGTTTCTTAGACGTCAGGTGGCACTTTTCGGGGAAATGTGCGCGGAACCCCTATTTGTTTATTTTTCTA
AATACATTCAAATATGTATCCGCTCATGAGACAATAACCCTGATAAATGCTTCAATAATATTGAAAAAGG
AAGAGTATGAGTATTCAACATTTCCGTGTCGCCCTTATTCCCTTTTTTGCGGCATTTTGCCTTCCTGTTT
TTGCTCACCCAGAAACGCTGGTGAAAGTAAAAGATGCTGAAGATCAGTTGGGTGCACGAGTGGGTTACAT
CGAACTGGATCTCAACAGCGGTAAGATCCTTGAGAGTTTTCGCCCCGAAGAACGTTTTCCAATGATGAGC
ACTTTTAAAGTTCTGCTATGTGGCGCGGTATTATCCCGTGTTGACGCCGGGCAAGAGCAACTCGGTCGCC
GCATACACTATTCTCAGAATGACTTGGTTGAGTACTCACCAGTCACAGAAAAGCATCTTACGGATGGCAT
GACAGTAAGAGAATTATGCAGTGCTGCCATAACCATGAGTGATAACACTGCGGCCAACTTACTTCTGACA
ACGATCGGAGGACCGAAGGAGCTAACCGCTTTTTTGCACAACATGGGGGATCATGTAACTCGCCTTGATC
GTTGGGAACCGGAGCTGAATGAAGCCATACCAAACGACGAGCGTGACACCACGATGCCTGCAGCAATGGC
AACAACGTTGCGCAAACTATTAACTGGCGAACTACTTACTCTAGCTTCCCGGCAACAATTAATAGACTGG
ATGGAGGCGGATAAAGTTGCAGGACCACTTCTGCGCTCGGCCCTTCCGGCTGGCTGGTTTATTGCTGATA
AATCTGGAGCCGGTGAGCGTGGGTCTCGCGGTATCATTGCAGCACTGGGGCCAGATGGTAAGCCCTCCCG
TATCGTAGTTATCTACACGACGGGGAGTCAGGCAACTATGGATGAACGAAATAGACAGATCGCTGAGATA
GGTGCCTCACTGATTAAGCATTGGTAACTGTCAGACCAAGTTTACTCATATATACTTTAGATTGATTTAA
AACTTCATTTTTAATTTAAAAGGATCTAGGTGAAGATCCTTTTTGATAATCTCATGACCAAAATCCCTTA
ACGTGAGTTTTCGTTCCACTGAGCGTCAGACCCCGTAGAAAAGATCAAAGGATCTTCTTGAGATCCTTTT
TTTCTGCGCGTAATCTGCTGCTTGCAAACAAAAAAACCACCGCTACCAGCGGTGGTTTGTTTGCCGGATC
AAGAGCTACCAACTCTTTTTCCGAAGGTAACTGGCTTCAGCAGAGCGCAGATACCAAATACTGTTCTTCT
AGTGTAGCCGTAGTTAGGCCACCACTTCAAGAACTCTGTAGCACCGCCTACATACCTCGCTCTGCTAATC
CTGTTACCAGTGGCTGCTGCCAGTGGCGATAAGTCGTGTCTTACCGGGTTGGACTCAAGACGATAGTTAC
CGGATAAGGCGCAGCGGTCGGGCTGAACGGGGGGTTCGTGCACACAGCCCAGCTTGGAGCGAACGACCTA
CACCGAACTGAGATACCTACAGCGTGAGCTATGAGAAAGCGCCACGCTTCCCGAAGGGAGAAAGGCGGAC
AGGTATCCGGTAAGCGGCAGGGTCGGAACAGGAGAGCGCACGAGGGAGCTTCCAGGGGGAAACGCCTGGT
ATCTTTATAGTCCTGTCGGGTTTCGCCACCTCTGACTTGAGCGTCGATTTTTGTGATGCTCGTCAGGGGG
GCGGAGCCTATGGAAAAACGCCAGCAACGCGGCCTTTTTACGGTTCCTGGCCTTTTGCTGGCCTTTTGCT
CACATGTTCTTTCCTGCGTTATCCCCTGATTCTGTGGATAACCGTATTACCGCCTTTGAGTGAGCTGATA
CCGCTCGCCGCAGCCGAACGACCGAGCGCAGCGAGTCAGTGAGCGAGGAAGCGGAAGAGCGCCCAATACG
CAAACCGCCTCTCCCCGCGCGTTGGCCGATTCATTAATGCAGCTGGCACGACAGGTTTCCCGACTGGAAA
GCGGGCAGTGAGCGCAACGCAATTAATGTGAGTTAGCTCACTCATTAGGCACCCCAGGCTTTACACTTTA
TGCTTCCGGCTCGTATGTTGTGTGGAATTGTGAGCGGATAACAATTTCACACAGGAAACAGCTATGACCA
TGATTACGCCAAGCTCTAGCTAGAGGTCGACCAATTCTCATGTTTGACAGCTTATCATCGCAGATCCGGG
CAACGTTGTTGCCATTGCTGCAGGCGCAGAACTGGTAGGTATGGA
Features (pLannotate 1.2.2; 19 found; start..end, strand, type, name):
    154..533     +  enhancer       CMV enhancer: human cytomegalovirus immediate early enhancer
    535..734     +  promoter       CMV promoter: human cytomegalovirus (CMV) immediate early promoter
    802..840     +  misc_feature   Ad SA (fragment): adenovirus major late transcript splice acceptor (Friedrich and Soriano, 1991)
    873..1082    -  CDS            PTP (fragment): TERM_ADE02 - Experimental evidence at protein level: Swiss-Prot protein existence level 1. Protein covalently bound to the viral DNA that acts as a primer for viral genomic replication by DNA strand displacement. Assembles on the viral origin of replication in an initiation complex with viral polymerase, DBP, host NFIA and host POU2F1/OCT1. During initiation, the polymerase covalently couples the first dCTP with Ser- 580 of pTP. The terminal protein stimulates the template activity over 20 fold compared to protein-free templates. Neo-synthesized viral genomes are linked to two preterminal prot
   1113..1202    +  intron         chimeric intron (fragment): chimera between introns from adenovirus and immunoglobulin heavy chain genes
   1221..1267    +  CDS            IgH signal sequence (fragment): signal sequence from the mouse immunoglobulin heavy chain variable region
   1308..3584    +  CDS            PF92: PF92_PLAF7 - Experimental evidence at protein level: Swiss-Prot protein existence level 1. From Plasmodium falciparum (isolate 3D7).
   3579..4139    +  CDS            Cd4 (fragment): CD4_RAT - Experimental evidence at protein level: Swiss-Prot protein existence level 1. Integral membrane glycoprotein that plays an essential role in the immune response and serves multiple functions in responses against both external and internal offenses. In T-cells, functions primarily as a coreceptor for MHC class II molecule:peptide complex. The antigens presented by class II peptides are derived from extracellular proteins while class I peptides are derived from cytosolic proteins. Interacts simultaneously with the T-cell receptor (TCR) and the MHC class II presented by antigen presenti
   4245..4300    +  polyA_signal   β-globin poly(A) signal: rabbit β-globin polyadenylation signal (Gil and Proudfoot, 1987)
   4814..6495    -  rep_origin     oriP (fragment): Epstein-Barr virus oriP replication origin (Yates et al., 2000)
   6622..6726    +  promoter       AmpR promoter: bla
   6727..7587    +  CDS            AmpR: β-lactamase; bla; confers resistance to ampicillin, carbenicillin, and related antibiotics
   7758..8346    +  rep_origin     ori: high-copy-number ColE1/pMB1/pBR322/pUC origin of replication
   8529..8621    +  CDS            lacI (fragment): lac repressor; lacI; The lac repressor binds to the lac operator to inhibit transcription in E. coli. This inhibition can be relieved by adding lactose or isopropyl-β-D-thiogalactopyranoside (IPTG).
   8634..8655    +  protein_bind   CAP binding site: CAP binding activates transcription in the presence of cAMP. E. coli catabolite activator protein
   8670..8700    +  promoter       lac promoter: promoter for the E. coli lac operon
   8708..8724    +  protein_bind   lac operator: The lac repressor binds to the lac operator to inhibit transcription in E. coli. This inhibition can be relieved by adding lactose or isopropyl-β-D-thiogalactopyranoside (IPTG). lac repressor encoded by lacI
   8794..8810    +  promoter       tet promoter (fragment): E. coli promoter for tetracycline efflux protein gene
   8820..8845    -  CDS            bla(M) (fragment): β-lactamase lacking the signal sequence; bla(M); allows cytosolic expression of β-lactamase
