[The description below was written by a language model from this plasmid's Addgene catalogue record and pLannotate feature annotations shown in this document.]
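Description:
Pf92-bio is a mammalian expression plasmid built on the pTT3 backbone for producing a soluble, secreted form of the Plasmodium falciparum merozoite protein Pf92 by transient transfection. It is maintained in E. coli through a high-copy ColE1/pUC-type origin with ampicillin selection (AmpR). It also carries an Epstein-Barr virus oriP fragment, which supports episomal retention in cells that supply EBNA1. Short lac, tet and bla remnants in the feature table appear to be backbone leftovers with no role in expression.

The expression cassette is driven by the CMV enhancer and immediate-early promoter. These are followed by adenovirus-derived leader, splice and chimeric intron fragments, which typically improve mRNA processing and expression, and the cassette ends in a rabbit β-globin polyadenylation signal. The open reading frame begins with an exogenous mouse signal peptide, annotated as an immunoglobulin heavy chain signal sequence fragment, which directs secretion. Next comes the codon-optimised, synthetic full-length Pf92 ectodomain, cloned between NotI and AscI sites. Fifteen serine or threonine residues have been changed to alanine to remove N-linked glycosylation sites, since mammalian cells would otherwise add glycans there.

The ectodomain is fused at its C terminus to rat Cd4 domains 3 and 4, followed by an enzymatic biotinylation sequence. The biotinylation sequence is listed in the catalogue record but is not separately annotated in the feature table. Cotransfection with a BirA-expressing plasmid yields protein carrying a single biotin at its C terminus. The construct belongs to a library of recombinant merozoite cell surface and secreted proteins. The record does not describe specific downstream applications, although a monobiotinylated tag generally permits oriented capture on streptavidin.
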