Addgene plasmid #47728: Pf92-bio
Purpose: Expresses enzymatically monobiotinylated full-length Pf92 ectodomain with no N-linked glycans upon cotransfection with BirA in mammalian cells. Contains a C-terminal rat Cd4 d3+4 tag.
Depositing lab: Gavin Wright. Depositing organization: Wellcome Sanger Institute. Publication: A library of functional recombinant cell surface and secreted Plasmodium falciparum merozoite proteins. Crosnier C, Wanaguru M, McDade B, Osier FH, Marsh K, Rayner JC, Wright GJ. Mol Cell Proteomics. 2013 Sep 16. 10.1074/mcp.O113.028357 PubMed 24043421.
Backbone
  Vector backbone: pTT3
  Backbone manufacturer: Yves Durocher, NRC
  Backbone size w/o insert (bp): 6633
  Total vector size (bp): 8865
  Vector type: Mammalian Expression
Growth in bacteria
  Bacterial resistance: Ampicillin, 100 μg/mL
  Growth temperature: 37°C
  Growth strain: DH5alpha
  Copy number: High Copy
Gene/Insert
  Gene/Insert name: Codon-optimised Pf92
  Species: Synthetic; Plasmodium falciparum
  Insert size (bp): 2232
  Mutation: Exogenous signal peptide of mouse origin, changed Threonine29, Serine39, Threonine67, Threonine73, Threonine144, Serine170, Threonine242, Threonine277, Threonine361, Serine504, Threonine513, Threonine609, Threonine635, Threonine730 and Threonine767 to Alanine residues
  Promoter: CMV
  Tag / fusion protein: rat Cd4 d3+4 (C terminal on backbone); enzymatic biotinylation sequence (C terminal on backbone)
  Cloning method: Restriction Enzyme; 5′ cloning site NotI (not destroyed); 3′ cloning site AscI (not destroyed)
  Sequencing primers: 5′ CMV-fwd
Resource information
  A portion of this plasmid was derived from a plasmid made by: pTT3 was obtained under an MTA from Yves Durocher, National Research Council of Canada- Biotechnology Research Institute
Terms and licenses: Academic/Nonprofit Terms; Industry Terms: Not Available to Industry
How to cite: Pf92-bio was a gift from Gavin Wright (Addgene plasmid # 47728 ; http://n2t.net/addgene:47728 ; RRID:Addgene_47728)
