>Addgene plasmid #47728 | Pf92-bio | addgene partial sequence | sequence record 71113 | CMV-F 5'-CGCAAATGGGCGGTAGGCGTG-3'
ATCCTCACTCTCTTCCGCATCGCTGTCTGCGAGGGCCAGCTGTTGGGCTCGCGGTTGAGGACAAACTCTT
CGCGGTCTTTCCAGTACTCTTGGATCGGAAACCCGTCGGCCTCCGAACGGTACTCCGCCACCGAGGGACC
TGAGCGAGTCCGCATCGACCGGATCGGAAAACCTCTCGAGAAAGGCGTCTAACCAGTCACAGTCGCAAGG
TAGGCTGAGCACCGTGGCGGGCGGCAGCGGGTGGCGGTCGGGGTTGTTTCTGGCGGAGGTGCTGCTGATG
ATGTAATTAAAGTAGGCGGTCTTGAGACGGCGGATGGTCGAGGTGAGGTGTGGCAGGCTTGAGATCCAGC
TGTTGGGGTGAGTACTCCCTCTCAAAAGCGGGCATTACTTCTGCGCTAAGATTGTCAGTTTCCAAAAACG
AGGAGGATTTGATATTCACCTGGCCCGATCTGGCCATACACTTGAGTGACAATGACATCCACTTTGCCTT
TCTCTCCACAGGTGTCCACTCCCAGGTCCAAGTTTGCCACCATGGAGTTTCAGACCCAGGTACTCATGTC
CCTGCTGCTCTGCATGTCTGGTGCGGCCGCCAACGTGGCCTTCGAGCAGAAGGTGCAGACCAACCTGGCC
CACGACAAGAACGGCGACATCGTGTACGGCCACCGGGAGTTCAAGGGCGGCATCTACGCCTTTCTGGGCT
ACGACAACTGCGCCATCGAAGTGAACAAGGCCGTGAACGGCATCGACTGGAACGAGAAGAAAGACGTGAA
GGTGTCCGGCAACAAC
