>Addgene plasmid #47728 | Pf92-bio | addgene partial sequence | sequence record 71484 | EBVori-F 5'-CCACTCAGTGTTGGCAAATG-3'
CCCCTTTGTGTTTGGTCCCCCCCCGTGTCACATGTGGAACAGGGCCCAGTTGGCAAGTTGTACCAACCAA
CTGAAGGGATTACATGCACTGCCCCGCGAAGAAGGGGCAGAGATGTCGTAGTCAGGTTTAGTTCGTCCGG
GGCGGGGATCGATCCTCTAGCTAGAGATCTCCGAGGGATCTCGACCAAATGATTTGCCCTCCCATATGTC
CTTCCGAGTGAGAGACACAAAAAATTCCAACACACTATTGCAATGAAAATAAATTTCCTTTATTAGCCAG
AGGTCGAGGTCGGGGGATCCTTAATTAATCACGTGTCTAGACTTAACGATGATTCCACACCATTTTCTGT
GCATCCAGAATATGATGCAGTGATCCGGAATTCAACCCTTTGGATAAAACCTGGATCTTGGAGTCCATCT
TGACCTCTTCACCTTCACTCAGTAGACATTGCCACACCCCTGCTTCAGGGGCCTGCACTTGAATCACTTT
CTCCTGCCTGGAGACCCTGGCCTCCTGATTCTCCTGCTTCAAGATCAGTCTCATCTTGGGTGAGGTGGGT
CCCATCACCTCACAGGTCAAAGTGTTGCTGTCGGGCTGAGTCACTTTCATCACCACCAGGTTCACTTCCT
GATACAGTATCCCTCTGTCCAGAGTCAGGGTCAGGTTGCCAGAACCAGCAAACTGAAGGGAGACCTGGGG
TATCTGAAGGGTGAGTGGGAGCGTTTCGGACAGCTGGAACTTGGGGTTGCTAGTAGACTTCTGCACAGAC
ACCTTTTGGTTCTTTAGGGAGAAGGTGATCCAGGACTGGGAAGAAGGAGCCTTCTCTGCCTTCCATCTCA
ACTCTCCCTGCAGGCTTTCCTCTCCAAGGTTGAGTGGGAAGGAGAACTCCGCTGACTCCCCCTCACTCTT
ATAGGCCGTGATGGA
