>Addgene plasmid #47728 | Pf92-bio | addgene partial sequence | sequence record 72092 | rCd4-R 5'-TCCCTGCAGGCTTTCCTCTCCAAGGTTGAG-3'
CCTCACTCTTATAGGCCGTGATGGAGGTCGACGGCGCGCCGCTGGGGTCGGCGGTATTCAGCTTTTCCTG
GATGGGGGGCTGGATGATTTCCTGAGGCTCGTTGCTCAGGGGCACCACTTTCTCGTTGTTGAACAGGATA
TCCTTCTCGTCCTGGGGGATGGCTTTGTTGATCATGGTGATTTCTTGGTCCTTCTTGTTGATTTCCTGCT
TGATGCTGTTCTCGTCGTAGAAGGGGCTGATGTAGTAGTTCACTTTGATCACGTTGTTGTTCACGTTGCA
CTCGCAGTAGAAGTGGATGATGCTCTTGTCGTCGATCAGCTTCTTCACGTTGTTATTGTTCAGATACAGC
AGGGATTCCATGGCGGTGCCCTCGGTCTTGTAGATCCGCCGCTGAGGCACCACAAAGATGTCGTTCTCGC
CGAACAGGTACTCGATCTTGACCAGGGCCTTGTTCTTGATGTACACGTTGTCGAAGCAGTTCAGGCCGTC
GTAGGAGGACTTCACGGGGCACACGAAGCCGATGGCCTTGTTATTGTCGAACTTGCTCACGAAGATGTCC
ACGTTCTGGCTGTCGCTCAGGCTGTTCAGGGACAGCTCGTAGTTGGGGCTGCTGTCGGTCAGGTCGATGC
CCTCGTACTTGTACTTCTGGCCGCCAGCCATGAAGTGCACGTTCATCTGGGTCTGGGTCAGGATGGTGAA
GGTGGTGCTGAAGGGTTCCTCGATGTAGTTGGAGATCACGTATTCTTTCTCGTAGCTGAAGTAGCTGGTC
ATGTAGGTGCCCTTGGGGAACTTGTGCACGTGGGTTTTCTCGGCGTTGTTCCGGAAGGCGTGGGTCACGG
CCTCATTGCTGTACAGCTTCACGGTGTCGGTGTCGAAAGGGAAGTCCAGGTCGATGTGGTTCCGGATGTA
GTCGAACTCCACCACGATCCGGTAGTTGTTGGACAGCACGCA
